>Addgene plasmid #164244 | pQCXIB-H2B-mCherry | addgene full sequence | sequence record 333880 | Addgene NGS Result
TTACCAATGCTTAATCAGTGAGGCACCTATCTCAGCGATCTGTCTATTTCGTTCATCCATAGTTGCCTGA
CTCCCCGTCGTGTAGATAACTACGATACGGGAGGGCTTACCATCTGGCCCCAGTGCTGCAATGATACCGC
GAGACCCACGCTCACCGGCTCCAGATTTATCAGCAATAAACCAGCCAGCCGGAAGGGCCGAGCGCAGAAG
TGGTCCTGCAACTTTATCCGCCTCCATCCAGTCTATTAATTGTTGCCGGGAAGCTAGAGTAAGTAGTTCG
CCAGTTAATAGTTTGCGCAACGTTGTTGCCATTGCTGCAGGCATCGTGGTGTCACGCTCGTCGTTTGGTA
TGGCTTCATTCAGCTCCGGTTCCCAACGATCAAGGCGAGTTACATGATCCCCCATGTTGTGCAAAAAAGC
GGTTAGCTCCTTCGGTCCTCCGATCGTTGTCAGAAGTAAGTTGGCCGCAGTGTTATCACTCATGGTTATG
GCAGCACTGCATAATTCTCTTACTGTCATGCCATCCGTAAGATGCTTTTCTGTGACTGGTGAGTACTCAA
CCAAGTCATTCTGAGAATAGTGTATGCGGCGACCGAGTTGCTCTTGCCCGGCGTCAACACGGGATAATAC
CGCGCCACATAGCAGAACTTTAAAAGTGCTCATCATTGGAAAACGTTCTTCGGGGCGAAAACTCTCAAGG
ATCTTACCGCTGTTGAGATCCAGTTCGATGTAACCCACTCGTGCACCCAACTGATCTTCAGCATCTTTTA
CTTTCACCAGCGTTTCTGGGTGAGCAAAAACAGGAAGGCAAAATGCCGCAAAAAAGGGAATAAGGGCGAC
ACGGAAATGTTGAATACTCATACTCTTCCTTTTTCAATATTATTGAAGCATTTATCAGGGTTATTGTCTC
ATGAGCGGATACATATTTGAATGTATTTAGAAAAATAAACAAATAGGGGTTCCGCGCACATTTCCCCGAA
AAGTGCCACCTGACGTCTAAGAAACCATTATTATCATGACATTAACCTATAAAAATAGGCGTATCACGAG
GCCCTTTCGTCTTCAAGAATTAGCTTGGCCATTGCATACGTTGTATCCATATCATAATATGTACATTTAT
ATTGGCTCATGTCCAACATTACCGCCATGTTGACATTGATTATTGACTAGTTATTAATAGTAATCAATTA
CGGGGTCATTAGTTCATAGCCCATATATGGAGTTCCGCGTTACATAACTTACGGTAAATGGCCCGCCTGG
CTGACCGCCCAACGACCCCCGCCCATTGACGTCAATAATGACGTATGTTCCCATAGTAACGCCAATAGGG
ACTTTCCATTGACGTCAATGGGTGGAGTATTTACGGTAAACTGCCCACTTGGCAGTACATCAAGTGTATC
ATATGCCAAGTACGCCCCCTATTGACGTCAATGACGGTAAATGGCCCGCCTGGCATTATGCCCAGTACAT
GACCTTATGGGACTTTCCTACTTGGCAGTACATCTACGTATTAGTCATCGCTATTACCATGGTGATGCGG
TTTTGGCAGTACATCAATGGGCGTGGATAGCGGTTTGACTCACGGGGATTTCCAAGTCTCCACCCCATTG
ACGTCAATGGGAGTTTGTTTTGGCACCAAAATCAACGGGACTTTCCAAAATGTCGTAACAACTCCGCCCC
ATTGACGCAAATGGGCGGTAGGCGTGTACGGTGGGAGGTCTATATAAGCAGAGCTCAATAAAAGAGCCCA
CAACCCCTCACTCGGCGCGCCAGTCTTCCGATAGACTGCGTCGCCCGGGTACCCGTATTCCCAATAAAGC
CTCTTGCTGTTTGCATCCGAATCGTGGTCTCGCTGTTCCTTGGGAGGGTCTCCTCTGAGTGATTGACTAC
CCACGACGGGGGTCTTTCATTTGGGGGCTCGTCCGGGATTTGGAGACCCCTGCCCAGGGACCACCGACCC
ACCACCGGGAGGTAAGCTGGCCAGCAACTTATCTGTGTCTGTCCGATTGTCTAGTGTCTATGTTTGATGT
TATGCGCCTGCGTCTGTACTAGTTAGCTAACTAGCTCTGTATCTGGCGGACCCGTGGTGGAACTGACGAG
TTCTGAACACCCGGCCGCAACCCTGGGAGACGTCCCAGGGACTTTGGGGGCCGTTTTTGTGGCCCGACCT
GAGGAAGGGAGTCGATGTGGAATCCGACCCCGTCAGGATATGTGGTTCTGGTAGGAGACGAGAACCTAAA
ACAGTTCCCGCCTCCGTCTGAATTTTTGCTTTCGGTTTGGAACCGAAGCCGCGCGTCTTGTCTGCTGCAG
CGCTGCAGCATCGTTCTGTGTTGTCTCTGTCTGACTGTGTTTCTGTATTTGTCTGAAAATTAGGGCCAGA
CTGTTACCACTCCCTTAAGTTTGACCTTAGGTCACTGGAAAGATGTCGAGCGGATCGCTCACAACCAGTC
GGTAGATGTCAAGAAGAGACGTTGGGTTACCTTCTGCTCTGCAGAATGGCCAACCTTTAACGTCGGATGG
CCGCGAGACGGCACCTTTAACCGAGACCTCATCACCCAGGTTAAGATCAAGGTCTTTTCACCTGGCCCGC
ATGGACACCCAGACCAGGTCCCCTACATCGTGACCTGGGAAGCCTTGGCTTTTGACCCCCCTCCCTGGGT
CAAGCCCTTTGTACACCCTAAGCCTCCGCCTCCTCTTCCTCCATCCGCCCCGTCTCTCCCCCTTGAACCT
CCTCGTTCGACCCCGCCTCGATCCTCCCTTTATCCAGCCCTCACTCCTTCTCTAGGCGCCGGAATTGAAG
ATCTGGGGGATCGATCCTCTAGAGTCCGTTACATAACTTACGGTAAATGGCCCGCCTGGCTGACCGCCCA
ACGACCCCCGCCCATTGACGTCAATAATGACGTATGTTCCCATAGTAACGCCAATAGGGACTTTCCATTG
ACGTCAATGGGTGGAGTATTTACGGTAAACTGCCCACTTGGCAGTACATCAAGTGTATCATATGCCAAGT
ACGCCCCCTATTGACGTCAATGACGGTAAATGGCCCGCCTGGCATTATGCCCAGTACATGACCTTATGGG
ACTTTCCTACTTGGCAGTACATCTACGTATTAGTCATCGCTATTACCATGGTGATGCGGTTTTGGCAGTA
CATCAATGGGCGTGGATAGCGGTTTGACTCACGGGGATTTCCAAGTCTCCACCCCATTGACGTCAATGGG
AGTTTGTTTTGGCACCAAAATCAACGGGACTTTCCAAAATGTCGTAACAACTCCGCCCCATTGACGCAAA
TGGGCGGTAGGCGTGTACGGTGGGAGGTCTATATAAGCAGAGCTCGTTTAGTGAACCGTCAGATCGCCTG
GAGACGCCATCCACGCTGTTTTGACCTCCATAGAAGACACCGGGACCGATCCAGCCTCCGCGGCCGGGAA
CGGTGCATTGGAACGGACCTGCAGGAATTGATCCGCGGCCGCACCGGTAGGCCTCGTACGCTTAATTAAA
TGCCAGAGCCAGCGAAGTCTGCTCCCGCCCCGAAAAAGGGCTCCAAGAAGGCGGTGACTAAGGCGCAGAA
GAAAGGCGGCAAGAAGCGCAAGCGCAGCCGCAAGGAGAGCTATTCCATCTATGTGTACAAGGTTCTGAAG
CAGGTCCACCCTGACACCGGCATTTCGTCCAAGGCCATGGGCATCATGAATTCGTTTGTGAACGACATTT
TCGAGCGCATCGCAGGTGAGGCTTCCCGCCTGGCGCATTACAACAAGCGCTCGACCATCACCTCCAGGGA
GATCCAGACGGCCGTGCGCCTGCTGCTGCCTGGGGAGTTGGCCAAGCACGCCGTGTCCGAGGGTACTAAG
GCCATCACCAAGTACACCAGCGCTAAGGATCCACCGGGCGGCCGCATGGTGAGCAAGGGCGAGGAGGATA
ACATGGCCATCATCAAGGAGTTCATGCGCTTCAAGGTGCACATGGAGGGCTCCGTGAACGGCCACGAGTT
CGAGATCGAGGGCGAGGGCGAGGGCCGCCCCTACGAGGGCACCCAGACCGCCAAGCTGAAGGTGACCAAG
GGTGGCCCCCTGCCCTTCGCCTGGGACATCCTGTCCCCTCAGTTCATGTACGGCTCCAAGGCCTACGTGA
AGCACCCCGCCGACATCCCCGACTACTTGAAGCTGTCCTTCCCCGAGGGCTTCAAGTGGGAGCGCGTGAT
GAACTTCGAGGACGGCGGCGTGGTGACCGTGACCCAGGACTCCTCCCTGCAGGACGGCGAGTTCATCTAC
AAGGTGAAGCTGCGCGGCACCAACTTCCCCTCCGACGGCCCCGTAATGCAGAAGAAGACCATGGGCTGGG
AGGCCTCCTCCGAGCGGATGTACCCCGAGGACGGCGCCCTGAAGGGCGAGATCAAGCAGAGGCTGAAGCT
GAAGGACGGCGGCCACTACGACGCTGAGGTCAAGACCACCTACAAGGCCAAGAAGCCCGTGCAGCTGCCC
GGCGCCTACAACGTCAACATCAAGTTGGACATCACCTCCCACAACGAGGACTACACCATCGTGGAACAGT
ACGAACGCGCCGAGGGCCGCCACTCCACCGGCGGCATGGACGAGCTGTACAAGTGAGGATCCGGAATCCC
CCTAACGTTACTGGCCGAAGCCGCTTGGAATAAGGCCGGTGTGCGTTTGTCTATATGTTATTTTCCACCA
TATTGCCGTCTTTTGGCAATGTGAGGGCCCGGAAACCTGGCCCTGTCTTCTTGACGAGCATTCCTAGGGG
TCTTTCCCCTCTCGCCAAAGGAATGCAAGGTCTGTTGAATGTCGTGAAGGAAGCAGTTCCTCTGGAAGCT
TCTTGAAGACAAACAACGTCTGTAGCGACCCTTTGCAGGCAGCGGAACCCCCCACCTGGCGACAGGTGCC
TCTGCGGCCAAAAGCCACGTGTATAAGATACACCTGCAAAGGCGGCACAACCCCAGTGCCACGTTGTGAG
TTGGATAGTTGTGGAAAGAGTCAAATGGCTCTCCTCAAGCGTATTCAACAAGGGGCTGAAGGATGCCCAG
AAGGTACCCCATTGTATGGGATCTGATCTGGGGCCTCGGTGCACATGCTTTACATGTGTTTAGTCGAGGT
TAAAAAAACGTCTAGGCCCCCCGAACCACGGGGACGTGGTTTTCCTTTGAAAAACACGATGATAAGCTTG
ATCACGCGTCCATGGCCAAGCCTTTGTCTCAAGAAGAATCCACCCTCATTGAAAGAGCAACGGCTACAAT
CAACAGCATCCCCATCTCTGAAGACTACAGCGTCGCCAGCGCAGCTCTCTCTAGCGACGGCCGCATCTTC
ACTGGTGTCAATGTATATCATTTTACTGGGGGACCTTGTGCAGAACTCGTGGTGCTGGGCACTGCTGCTG
CTGCGGCAGCTGGCAACCTGACTTGTATCGTCGCGATCGGAAATGAGAACAGGGGCATCTTGAGCCCCTG
CGGACGGTGCCGACAGGTGCTTCTCGATCTGCATCCTGGGATCAAAGCCATAGTGAAGGACAGTGATGGA
CAGCCGACGGCAGTTGGGATTCGTGAATTGCTGCCCTCTGGTTATGTGTGGGAGGGCTAAGATATCAGTG
GTCCAGGCTCTAGTTTTGACTCAACAATATCACCAGCTGAAGCCTATAGAGTACGAGCCATAGATAAAAT
AAAAGATTTTATTTAGTCTCCAGAAAAAGGGGGGAATGAAAGACCCCACCTGTAGGTTTGGCAAGCTAGC
TTAAGTAACGCCATTTTGCAAGGCATGGAAAAATACATAACTGAGAATAGAGAAGTTCAGATCAAGGTCA
GGAACAGATGGAACAGGGTCGACCCTAGAGAACCATCAGATGTTTCCAGGGTGCCCCAAGGACCTGAAAT
GACCCTGTGCCTTATTTGAACTAACCAATCAGTTCGCTTCTCGCTTCTGTTCGCGCGCTTCTGCTCCCCG
AGCTCAATAAAAGAGCCCACAACCCCTCACTCGGGGCGCCAGTCCTCCGATTGACTGAGTCGCCCGGGTA
CCCGTGTATCCAATAAACCCTCTTGCAGTTGCATCCGACTTGTGGTCTCGCTGTTCCTTGGGAGGGTCTC
CTCTGAGTGATTGACTACCCGTCAGCGGGGGTCTTTCATTTGGGGGCTCGTCCGGGATCGGGAGACCCCT
GCCCAGGGACCACCGACCCACCACCGGGAGGTAAGCTGGCTGCCTCGCGCGTTTCGGTGATGACGGTGAA
AACCTCTGACACATGCAGCTCCCGGAGACGGTCACAGCTTGTCTGTAAGCGGATGCCGGGAGCAGACAAG
CCCGTCAGGGCGCGTCAGCGGGTGTTGGCGGGTGTCGGGGCGCAGCCATGACCCAGTCACGTAGCGATAG
CGGAGTGTAGATCCGGCTGTGGAATGTGTGTCAGTTAGGGTGTGGAAAGTCCCCAGGCTCCCCAGCAGGC
AGAAGTATGCAAAGCATGCATCTCAATTAGTCAGCAACCAGGTGTGGAAAGTCCCCAGGCTCCCCAGCAG
GCAGAAGTATGCAAAGCATGCATCTCAATTAGTCAGCAACCATAGTCCCGCCCCTAACTCCGCCCATCCC
GCCCCTAACTCCGCCCAGTTCCGCCCATTCTCCGCCCCATGGCTGACTAATTTTTTTTATTTATGCAGAG
GCCGAGGCCGCCTCGGCCTCTGAGCTATTCCAGAAGTAGTGAGGAGGCTTTTTTGGAGGCCTAGGCTTTT
GCAAAAAGCTTACTGGCTTAACTATGCGGCATCAGAGCAGATTGTACTGAGAGTGCACCATATGCGGTGT
GAAATACCGCACAGATGCGTAAGGAGAAAATACCGCATCAGGCGCTCTTCCGCTTCCTCGCTCACTGACT
CGCTGCGCTCGGTCGTTCGGCTGCGGCGAGCGGTATCAGCTCACTCAAAGGCGGTAATACGGTTATCCAC
AGAATCAGGGGATAACGCAGGAAAGAACATGTGAGCAAAAGGCCAGCAAAAGGCCAGGAACCGTAAAAAG
GCCGCGTTGCTGGCGTTTTTCCATAGGCTCCGCCCCCCTGACGAGCATCACAAAAATCGACGCTCAAGTC
AGAGGTGGCGAAACCCGACAGGACTATAAAGATACCAGGCGTTTCCCCCTGGAAGCTCCCTCGTGCGCTC
TCCTGTTCCGACCCTGCCGCTTACCGGATACCTGTCCGCCTTTCTCCCTTCGGGAAGCGTGGCGCTTTCT
CATAGCTCACGCTGTAGGTATCTCAGTTCGGTGTAGGTCGTTCGCTCCAAGCTGGGCTGTGTGCACGAAC
CCCCCGTTCAGCCCGACCGCTGCGCCTTATCCGGTAACTATCGTCTTGAGTCCAACCCGGTAAGACACGA
CTTATCGCCACTGGCAGCAGCCACTGGTAACAGGATTAGCAGAGCGAGGTATGTAGGCGGTGCTACAGAG
TTCTTGAAGTGGTGGCCTAACTACGGCTACACTAGAAGGACAGTATTTGGTATCTGCGCTCTGCTGAAGC
CAGTTACCTTCGGAAAAAGAGTTGGTAGCTCTTGATCCGGCAAACAAACCACCGCTGGTAGCGGTGGTTT
TTTTGTTTGCAAGCAGCAGATTACGCGCAGAAAAAAAGGATCTCAAGAAGATCCTTTGATCTTTTCTACG
GGGTCTGACGCTCAGTGGAACGAAAACTCACGTTAAGGGATTTTGGTCATGAGATTATCAAAAAGGATCT
TCACCTAGATCCTTTTAAATTAAAAATGAAGTTTTAAATCAATCTAAAGTATATATGAGTAAACTTGGTC
TGACAG
Features (pLannotate 1.2.2; 20 found; start..end, strand, type, name):
      1..861     -  CDS            AmpR: β-lactamase; bla; confers resistance to ampicillin, carbenicillin, and related antibiotics
    862..966     -  promoter       AmpR promoter: bla
   1152..1531    +  enhancer       CMV enhancer: human cytomegalovirus immediate early enhancer
   1532..1735    +  promoter       CMV promoter: human cytomegalovirus (CMV) immediate early promoter
   1736..1911    +  LTR            5' LTR (truncated): truncated long terminal repeat from Moloney murine sarcoma virus
   2033..2307    +  misc_feature   MESV Ψ (fragment): packaging signal of murine embryonic stem cell virus
   2374..2790    +  CDS            gag (truncated): truncated Moloney murine leukemia virus (MMLV) gag gene lacking the start codon
   2827..3130    +  enhancer       CMV enhancer: human cytomegalovirus immediate early enhancer
   3131..3334    +  promoter       CMV promoter: human cytomegalovirus (CMV) immediate early promoter
   3500..3877    +  CDS            H2B: human histone H2B; HIST1H2BJ
   3896..4603    +  CDS            mCherry: mCherry is a basic (constitutively fluorescent) red fluorescent protein published in 2004, derived from Discosoma sp.. It is reported to be a very rapidly-maturing monomer with low acid sensitivity.
   4713..5175    +  misc_feature   IRES: internal ribosome entry site (IRES) of the encephalomyocarditis virus (EMCV)
   5192..5590    +  CDS            BSD: blasticidin S deaminase; Aspergillus terreus BSD; confers resistance to blasticidin
   5591..5663    +  CDS            env (fragment): murine leukemia virus gPr80 envelope polyprotein precursor; env; proteolytically cleaved into gp70SU and p15TM subunits
   5705..6130    +  LTR            3' LTR (ΔU3): self-inactivating 3' long terminal repeat (LTR) from Moloney murine leukemia virus
   6199..6239    +  CDS            rop (fragment): Rop protein, which maintains plasmids at low copy number; rop
   6341..6379    +  misc_feature   bom (fragment): basis of mobility region from pBR322
   6396..6725    +  promoter       SV40 promoter: SV40 enhancer and early promoter
   6731..6832    +  misc_feature   bom (fragment): basis of mobility region from pBR322
   7018..7606    -  rep_origin     ori: high-copy-number ColE1/pMB1/pBR322/pUC origin of replication
