[The description below was written by a language model from this plasmid's Addgene catalogue record and pLannotate feature annotations shown in this document.]
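Description:
pQCXIB-H2B-mCherry is a self-inactivating gammaretroviral (MMLV-family) expression vector built on the pQCXIB backbone for stable delivery of a fluorescent histone to mammalian cells. In bacteria, the 7.8 kb plasmid replicates from a high-copy ColE1/pUC-type origin and is selected through the β-lactamase (AmpR) gene. The viral portion begins with a hybrid 5' end in which the CMV immediate-early enhancer and promoter are joined to a truncated 5' LTR, so that the genomic RNA is transcribed strongly in packaging cells. This is followed by a Ψ packaging signal and a truncated, start-codon-less gag segment that extends the packaging region. The 3' LTR carries a U3 deletion. After reverse transcription the deletion is copied to the 5' end, which silences LTR promoter activity in the integrated provirus.

Expression in transduced cells therefore depends on an internal CMV enhancer/promoter, which drives a bicistronic transcript. The first cistron is human histone H2B fused at its C terminus to the monomeric red fluorescent protein mCherry. The catalogue entry assigns the insert to H2BC21 (HIST2H2BE), whereas the automated annotation labels it as HIST1H2BJ, which probably reflects the close similarity among H2B paralogs. An EMCV IRES then permits translation of blasticidin S deaminase from the same mRNA, linking blasticidin resistance to expression of the fusion. Small env, rop and bom fragments and an SV40 promoter outside the LTRs are backbone remnants.

H2B-mCherry incorporates into chromatin, so the construct is suited to making stable cell lines with red-labelled nuclei and chromosomes for live imaging. The associated publication concerns cGAS activation at micronuclei.
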