Addgene plasmid #164244: pQCXIB-H2B-mCherry
Purpose: retroviral plasmid for H2B-mCherry
Depositing lab: John Maciejowski. Depositing organization: Memorial Sloan-Kettering Cancer Center. Publication: ER-directed TREX1 limits cGAS activation at micronuclei. Mohr L, Toufektchan E, von Morgen P, Chu K, Kapoor A, Maciejowski J. Mol Cell. 2021 Jan 12. pii: S1097-2765(20)30958-8. doi: 10.1016/j.molcel.2020.12.037. PubMed 33476576.
Backbone
  Vector backbone: pQCXIB
  Vector type: Mammalian Expression, Retroviral
  Selectable markers: Blasticidin
Growth in bacteria
  Bacterial resistance: Ampicillin, 100 μg/mL
  Growth temperature: 37°C
  Growth strain: NEB Stable
  Copy number: High Copy
Gene/Insert
  Gene/Insert name: H2B
  Species: H. sapiens (human)
  GenBank ID: NM_003528.3
  Tag / fusion protein: mCherry (C terminal on backbone)
  Entrez Gene: H2BC21 (a.k.a. GL105, H2B, H2B-GL105, H2B.1, H2BE, H2BFQ, H2BGL105, H2BQ, HIST2H2BE)
Terms and licenses: Academic/Nonprofit Terms; Industry Terms: Not Available to Industry
How to cite: pQCXIB-H2B-mCherry was a gift from John Maciejowski (Addgene plasmid # 164244 ; http://n2t.net/addgene:164244 ; RRID:Addgene_164244)
